>Addgene plasmid #130155 | pRDAX-407 FLAG miRFP670[1] Stuffer/InteinC miRFP670[2] | depositor full sequence | sequence record 249533 | Full Sequence
TAGTTATTAATAGTAATCAATTACGGGGTCATTAGTTCATAGCCCATATATGGAGTTCCGCGTTACATAA
CTTACGGTAAATGGCCCGCCTGGCTGACCGCCCAACGACCCCCGCCCATTGACGTCAATAATGACGTATG
TTCCCATAGTAACGCCAATAGGGACTTTCCATTGACGTCAATGGGTGGAGTATTTACGGTAAACTGCCCA
CTTGGCAGTACATCAAGTGTATCATATGCCAAGTACGCCCCCTATTGACGTCAATGACGGTAAATGGCCC
GCCTGGCATTATGCCCAGTACATGACCTTATGGGACTTTCCTACTTGGCAGTACATCTACGTATTAGTCA
TCGCTATTACCATGGTGATGCGGTTTTGGCAGTACATCAATGGGCGTGGATAGCGGTTTGACTCACGGGG
ATTTCCAAGTCTCCACCCCATTGACGTCAATGGGAGTTTGTTTTGGCACCAAAATCAACGGGACTTTCCA
AAATGTCGTAACAACTCCGCCCCATTGACGCAAATGGGCGGTAGGCGTGTACGGTGGGAGGTCTATATAA
GCAGAGCTGGTTTAGTGAACCGTCAGATCCGCTAGCGCTACCGGACTCAGATCTCGAGCTCAAGCTTCGA
ATTCGCCACCATGGACTACAAAGACGATGACGATAAAGGAAGTGTGGCTGGGCATGCTAGCGGTTCTCCT
GCCTTTGGCACCGCTAGTCACTCCAACTGCGAGCACGAGGAGATCCATCTTGCTGGGAGTATCCAGCCTC
ACGGAGCCCTTCTGGTCGTTAGCGAACACGATCACCGTGTGATTCAGGCAAGCGCGAATGCAGCCGAGTT
CCTCAACCTGGGCAGTGTGCTGGGAGTTCCCTTGGCCGAAATCGACGGAGATCTGCTGATCAAGATTCTG
CCCCATCTCGATCCGACAGCTGAAGGCATGCCAGTAGCAGTTAGGTGTCGCATTGGGAATCCGTCCACCG
AGTATTGCGGTCTGATGCATAGGCCACCAGAAGGAGGGCTGATTATCGAGCTGGAAAGAGCGGGACCCTC
TTGTCTGTCCTATGAGACTGAGATCCTGACAGTTGAGTATGGTCTGCTTCCCATAGGCAAGATCGTGGAG
AAAAGGATCGAATGTACCGTGTACTCAGTCGACAATAACGGCAACATCTACACTCAACCTGTTGCACAGT
GGCATGATAGAGGAGAACAGGAAGTGTTCGAGTACTGCTTGGAGGATGGGAGTCTGATACGAGCCACGAA
AGACCACAAGTTCATGACCGTAGATGGACAGATGCTGCCAATTGACGAGATCTTTGAGCGGGAATTGGAC
CTGATGAGGGTGGATAATCTTCCGAACATCAAGATTGCTACACGCAAGTATCTCGGGAAACAGAACGTCT
ACGACATTGGTGTGGAACGTGACCACAACTTTGCGCTCAAGAATGGCTTCATTGCCAGCAATTGCAGAGC
GGGACCCAGTATCGACCTGTCTGGGACACTCGCACCAGCACTGGAGCGCATAAGAACTGCTGGATCACTG
AGGGCCCTCTGTGACGACACAGTCTTGCTCTTTCAGCAATGTACGGGCTATGATCGAGTGATGGTGTACC
GATTCGACGAACAGGGTCATGGTCTGGTCTTTTCCGAGTGTCACGTGCCTGGCCTGGAGAGCTACTTTGG
CAACCGCTATCCCTCTTCTACCGTACCCCAGATGGCCAGGCAACTTTACGTCCGGCAACGGGTCAGAGTG
CTGGTGGATGTGACCTACCAGCCTGTGCCACTCGAACCTCGGCTGAGCCCACTCACTGGACGGGATCTGG
ACATGAGCGGCTGCTTCCTGAGGTCCATGTCACCTTGCCATCTGCAGTTCTTGAAGGACATGGGCGTTCG
AGCCACACTCGCAGTCTCACTGGTTGTAGGCGGGAAACTGTGGGGTCTTGTGGTGTGTCACCACTACCTT
CCCAGGTTCATCCGGTTCGAGTTGAGAGCCATCTGCAAACGTTTGGCCGAGAGAATAGCCACCCGCATTA
CTGCTCTGGAATCCACTGGTGATTACAAGGATGACGATGACAAGTAAGCGGCCGCGACTCTAGATCATAA
TCAGCCATACCACATTTGTAGAGGTTTTACTTGCTTTAAAAAACCTCCCACACCTCCCCCTGAACCTGAA
ACATAAAATGAATGCAATTGTTGTTGTTAACTTGTTTATTGCAGCTTATAATGGTTACAAATAAAGCAAT
AGCATCACAAATTTCACAAATAAAGCATTTTTTTCACTGCATTCTAGTTGTGGTTTGTCCAAACTCATCA
ATGTATCTTAAGGCGTAAATTGTAAGCGTTAATATTTTGTTAAAATTCGCGTTAAATTTTTGTTAAATCA
GCTCATTTTTTAACCAATAGGCCGAAATCGGCAAAATCCCTTATAAATCAAAAGAATAGACCGAGATAGG
GT
[37 nt withheld, positions 2453-2489]
AAAGAACGTGGACTCCAACGTCAAAGG
[49 nt withheld, positions 2517-2565]
T
[91 nt withheld, positions 2567-2657]
G
[124 nt withheld, positions 2659-2782]
CAGGTGGCACTTTTCGGGGAAATGTGCGCGGAACCCCTATTTGTTTATTTTTCTAAATACATTCAAATAT
GTATCCGCTCATGAGACAATAACCCTGATAAATGCTTCAATAATATTGAAAAAGGAAGAGTCCTGAGGCG
GAAAGAACCAGCTGTGGAATGTGTGTCAGTTAGGGTGTGGAAAGTCCCCAGGCTCCCCAGCAGGCAGAAG
TATGCAAAGCATGCATCTCAATTAGTCAGCAACCAGGTGTGGAAAGTCCCCAGGCTCCCCAGCAGGCAGA
AGTATGCAAAGCATGCATCTCAATTAGTCAGCAACCATAGTCCCGCCCCTAACTCCGCCCATCCCGCCCC
TAACTCCGCCCAGTTCCGCCCATTCTCCGCCCCATGGCTGACTAATTTTTTTTATTTATGCAGAGGCCGA
GGCCGCCTCGGCCTCTGAGCTATTCCAGAAGTAGTGAGGAGGCTTTTTTGGAGGCCTAGGCTTTTGCAAA
GATCGATCAAGAGACAGGATGAGGATCGTTTCGCATGATTGAACAAGATGGATTGCACGCAGGTTCTCCG
GCCGCTTGGGTGGAGAGGCTATTCGGCTATGACTGGGCACAACAGACAATCGGCTGCTCTGATGCCGCCG
TGTTCCGGCTGTCAGCGCAGGGGCGCCCGGTTCTTTTTGTCAAGACCGACCTGTCCGGTGCCCTGAATGA
ACTGCAAGACGAGGCAGCGCGGCTATCGTGGCTGGCCACGACGGGCGTTCCTTGCGCAGCTGTGCTCGAC
GTTGTCACTGAAGCGGGAAGGGACTGGCTGCTATTGGGCGAAGTGCCGGGGCAGGATCTCCTGTCATCTC
ACCTTGCTCCTGCCGAGAAAGTATCCATCATGGCTGATGCAATGCGGCGGCTGCATACGCTTGATCCGGC
TACCTGCCCATTCGACCACCAAGCGAAACATCGCATCGAGCGAGCACGTACTCGGATGGAAGCCGGTCTT
GTCGATCAGGATGATCTGGACGAAGAGCATCAGGGGCTCGCGCCAGCCGAACTGTTCGCCAGGCTCAAGG
CGAGCATGCCCGACGGCGAGGATCTCGTCGTGACCCATGGCGATGCCTGCTTGCCGAATATCATGGTGGA
AAATGGCCGCTTTTCTGGATTCATCGACTGTGGCCGGCTGGGTGTGGCGGACCGCTATCAGGACATAGCG
TTGGCTACCCGTGATATTGCTGAAGAGCTTGGCGGCGAATGGGCTGACCGCTTCCTCGTGCTTTACGGTA
TCGCCGCTCCCGATTCGCAGCGCATCGCCTTCTATCGCCTTCTTGACGAGTTCTTCTGAGCGGGACTCTG
GGGTTCGAAATGACCGACCAAGCGACGCCCAACCTGCCATCACGAGATTTCGATTCCACCGCCGCCTTCT
ATGAAAGGTTGGGCTTCGGAATCGTTTTCCGGGACGCCGGCTGGATGATCCTCCAGCGCGGGGATCTCAT
GCTGGAGTTCTTCGCCCACCCTAGGGGGAGGCTAACTGAAACACGGAAGGAGACAATACCGGAAGGAACC
CGCGCTATGACGGCAATAAAAAGACAGAATAAAACGCACGGTGTTGGGTCGTTTGTTCATAAACGCGGGG
TTCGGTCCCAGGGCTGGCACTCTGTCGATACCCCACCGAGACCCCATTGGGGCCAATACGCCCGCGTTTC
TTCCTTTTCCCCACCCCACCCCCCAAGTTCGGGTGAAGGCCCAGGGCTCGCAGCCAACGTCGGGGCGGCA
GGCCCTGCCATAGCCTCAGGTTACTCATATATACTTTAGATTGATTTAAAACTTCATTTTTAATTTAAAA
GGATCTAGGTGAAGATCCTTTTTGATAATCTCATGACCAAAATCCCTTAACGTGAGTTTTCGTTCCACTG
AGCGTCAGACCCCGTAGAAAAGATCAAAGGATCTTCTTGAGATCCTTTTTTTCTGCGCGTAATCTGCTGC
TTGCAAACAAAAAAACCACCGCTACCAGCGGTGGTTTGTTTGCCGGATCAAGAGCTACCAACTCTTTTTC
CGAAGGTAACTGGCTTCAGCAGAGCGCAGATACCAAATACTGTCCTTCTAGTGTAGCCGTAGTTAGGCCA
CCACTTCAAGAACTCTGTAGCACCGCCTACATACCTCGCTCTGCTAATCCTGTTACCAGTGGCTGCTGCC
AGTGGCGATAAGTCGTGTCTTACCGGGTTGGACTCAAGACGATAGTTACCGGATAAGGCGCAGCGGTCGG
GCTGAACGGGGGGTTCGTGCACACAGCCCAGCTTGGAGCGAACGACCTACACCGAACTGAGATACCTACA
GCGTGAGCTATGAGAAAGCGCCACGCTTCCCGAAGGGAGAAAGGCGGACAGGTATCCGGTAAGCGGCAGG
GTCGGAACAGGAGAGCGCACGAGGGAGCTTCCAGGGGGAAACGCCTGGTATCTTTATAGTCCTGTCGGGT
TTCGCCACCTCTGACTTGAGCGTCGATTTTTGTGATGCTCGTCAGGGGGGCGGAGCCTATGGAAAAACGC
CAGCAACGCGGCCTTTTTACGGTTCCTGGCCTTTTGCTGGCCTTTTGCTCACATGTTCTTTCCTGCGTTA
TCCCCTGATTCTGTGGATAACCGTATTACCGCCATGCAT
Features (pLannotate 1.2.2; 18 found; start..end, strand, type, name):
     61..364     +  enhancer       CMV enhancer: human cytomegalovirus immediate early enhancer
    365..568     +  promoter       CMV promoter: human cytomegalovirus (CMV) immediate early promoter
    591..634     +  misc_feature   MCS (fragment): multiple cloning site
    643..667     +  CDS            3xFLAG (fragment): three tandem FLAG® epitope tags
    725..844     +  CDS            bphP (fragment): BPHY_DEIRA - Experimental evidence at protein level: Swiss-Prot protein existence level 1. Photoreceptor which exists in two forms that are reversibly interconvertible by light: the R form that absorbs maximally in the red region of the spectrum and the FR form that absorbs maximally in the far-red region. Has also a slight blue shift for the far-red maximum. Could also absorb green light. May participate in regulating pigment synthesis like the carotenoid deinoxanthin which could protect the bacterium from intense visible light. From Deinococcus radiodurans (strain ATCC 13939 / DSM 20539 / JC
   1052..1465    +  CDS            dnaE-N (fragment): DPO3A_SYNY3 - Experimental evidence at protein level: Swiss-Prot protein existence level 1. DNA polymerase III is a complex, multichain enzyme responsible for most of the replicative synthesis in bacteria. This DNA polymerase also exhibits 3' to 5' exonuclease activity. The alpha chain is the DNA polymerase (By similarity). From Synechocystis sp. (strain PCC 6803 / Kazusa).
   1508..2044    +  CDS            bphP (fragment): BPHY_DEIRA - Experimental evidence at protein level: Swiss-Prot protein existence level 1. Photoreceptor which exists in two forms that are reversibly interconvertible by light: the R form that absorbs maximally in the red region of the spectrum and the FR form that absorbs maximally in the far-red region. Has also a slight blue shift for the far-red maximum. Could also absorb green light. May participate in regulating pigment synthesis like the carotenoid deinoxanthin which could protect the bacterium from intense visible light. From Deinococcus radiodurans (strain ATCC 13939 / DSM 20539 / JC
   2051..2074    +  CDS            FLAG: FLAG® epitope tag, followed by an enterokinase cleavage site
   2093..2176    +  CDS            large T antigen (fragment): large T antigen from SV40 (simian virus 40)
   2199..2320    +  polyA_signal   SV40 poly(A) signal: SV40 polyadenylation signal
   2354..2782    -  rep_origin     f1 ori (sequence partly withheld): f1 bacteriophage origin of replication; arrow indicates direction of (+) strand synthesis
   2809..2913    +  promoter       AmpR promoter: bla
   2915..3272    +  promoter       SV40 promoter: SV40 enhancer and early promoter
   3307..4101    +  CDS            NeoR/KanR: aminoglycoside phosphotransferase from Tn5; aph(3')-II (or nptII); confers resistance to neomycin, kanamycin, and G418 (Geneticin®)
   4122..4274    +  CDS            ble (fragment): BLE_KLEPN - Experimental evidence at protein level: Swiss-Prot protein existence level 1. Binding protein with a strong affinity to the bleomycin family of antibiotics. Binds to CL990; an antimitotic-antibiotic compound. From Klebsiella pneumoniae.
   4333..4380    +  polyA_signal   HSV TK poly(A) signal: herpes simplex virus thymidine kinase polyadenylation signal (Cole and Stacy, 1985)
   4471..4487    -  polyA_signal   bGH poly(A) signal (fragment): bovine growth hormone polyadenylation signal
   4709..5297    +  rep_origin     ori: high-copy-number ColE1/pMB1/pBR322/pUC origin of replication
