[The description below was written by a language model from this plasmid's Addgene catalogue record and pLannotate feature annotations shown in this document.]
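Description:
pRDAX-407 FLAG miRFP670[1] Stuffer/InteinC miRFP670[2] is a mammalian expression plasmid of about 5.4 kb built on the Clontech pEGFP-N1 backbone and catalogued as a vector for protein–protein interaction assays based on bimolecular or trimolecular fluorescence complementation (BiFC/TriFC). It replicates in E. coli at high copy from a pUC-type ColE1 origin and also carries an f1 origin. A single Tn5 NeoR/KanR gene is placed behind tandem bacterial (bla) and SV40 early promoters and is terminated by the HSV TK polyadenylation signal. It gives kanamycin selection in bacteria and can support G418 selection in mammalian cells.

The expression cassette is driven by the CMV immediate-early enhancer and promoter and ends in an SV40 poly(A) signal. Downstream of a residual multiple cloning site, the annotation shows a FLAG-type tag followed by a short phytochrome-like segment. Next comes a region matching the Synechocystis DnaE split-intein sequence, then a longer phytochrome-like segment, a second FLAG tag and a short SV40 large T antigen fragment, which may represent a nuclear localisation signal. The two segments annotated as Deinococcus bphP by homology presumably correspond to the two miRFP670 fragments named in the title, since miRFP670 is a near-infrared fluorescent protein engineered from a bacterial phytochrome. The catalogue's "mouse" species entry does not fit this origin.

The name suggests that a replaceable stuffer sits between fragment [1] and an intein C-terminal part fused to fragment [2], so that candidate interaction partners can be cloned in. The intein match is labelled dnaE-N rather than C, however, and the record defines neither the stuffer boundaries, the cloning sites nor the exact assay logic.
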