Addgene plasmid #130155: pRDAX-407 FLAG miRFP670[1] Stuffer/InteinC miRFP670[2]
Purpose: PPI (BiFC/TriFC) assay vector
Depositing lab: Gary Lewin. Depositing organization: Max-Delbrueck-Centrum fuer Molekulare Medizin (MDC).
Backbone
  Vector backbone: pEGFP-N1 U55762 Clontech
  Vector type: Mammalian Expression
Growth in bacteria
  Bacterial resistance: Kanamycin, 50 μg/mL
  Growth temperature: 37°C
  Growth strain: DH5alpha
  Copy number: High Copy
Gene/Insert
  Gene/Insert name: miRFP670
  Species: M. musculus (mouse)
  Cloning method: Restriction Enzyme; 5′ cloning site unknown (unknown if destroyed); 3′ cloning site unknown (unknown if destroyed)
Terms and licenses: Academic/Nonprofit Terms; Industry Terms: Not Available to Industry
How to cite: pRDAX-407 FLAG miRFP670[1] Stuffer/InteinC miRFP670[2] was a gift from Gary Lewin (Addgene plasmid # 130155 ; http://n2t.net/addgene:130155 ; RRID:Addgene_130155)
